Addgene plasmid #62372: pET-(-30)GFP-9xGGS-Cre-6xHis
Purpose: Expression of (-30)GFP-9xGGS-Cre-6xHis in bacterial cells
Depositing lab: David Liu. Depositing organization: Harvard University. Publication: Cationic lipid-mediated delivery of proteins enables efficient protein-based genome editing in vitro and in vivo. Zuris JA, Thompson DB, Shu Y, Guilinger JP, Bessen JL, Hu JH, Maeder ML, Joung JK, Chen ZY, Liu DR. Nat Biotechnol. 2015 Jan;33(1):73-80. doi: 10.1038/nbt.3081. Epub 2014 Oct 30. PubMed 25357182.
Backbone
  Vector backbone: pET29
  Backbone manufacturer: Novagen
  Backbone size w/o insert (bp): 5161
  Total vector size (bp): 7003
  Vector type: Bacterial Expression
Growth in bacteria
  Bacterial resistance: Ampicillin, 100 μg/mL
  Growth temperature: 37°C
  Growth strain: Mach1
  Growth instructions: For protein expression, transform into BL21 Star (DE3) cells. Induce at 0.6 OD with 0.5 mM IPTG final concentration. Growing overnight (16 hours) at 20-25 C.
  Copy number: High Copy
Gene/Insert
  Gene/Insert name: (-30)GFP-9xGGS-Cre-6xHis
  Species: Synthetic
  Promoter: T7
  Tag / fusion protein: 6xHis tag (C terminal on backbone); (-30)GFP (N terminal on insert)
  Cloning method: Restriction Enzyme; 5′ cloning site NcoI (not destroyed); 3′ cloning site XhoI (not destroyed)
  Sequencing primers: 5′ T7 promoter; 3′ T7 terminator
Terms and licenses: Academic/Nonprofit Terms; Industry Terms: Not Available to Industry
Depositor comments: Alternative plasmid name: pJAZ0002
How to cite: pET-(-30)GFP-9xGGS-Cre-6xHis was a gift from David Liu (Addgene plasmid # 62372 ; http://n2t.net/addgene:62372 ; RRID:Addgene_62372)
