[The description below was written by a language model from this plasmid's Addgene catalogue record and pLannotate feature annotations shown in this document.]
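Description:
pET-(-30)GFP-9xGGS-Cre-6xHis is a 7,003 bp bacterial expression plasmid, built on the Novagen pET29 backbone, for producing a recombinant Cre recombinase fusion protein in E. coli. The synthetic open reading frame sits between retained NcoI and XhoI sites. It joins an N-terminal (-30)GFP to bacteriophage P1 Cre through a flexible linker of nine Gly-Gly-Ser repeats. By its name, (-30)GFP is a supernegatively charged GFP variant, and the automated annotation matches it to superfolder GFP. The fusion ends in a backbone-encoded C-terminal 6xHis tag for metal-affinity purification.

Transcription is driven by a T7 promoter that spans the sequence origin. It is followed directly by a lac operator and the T7 gene 10 ribosome binding site, and transcription is stopped by the T7 terminator. The plasmid also carries lacI under its own promoter, so expression stays repressed until IPTG is added in a host that supplies T7 RNA polymerase, such as a DE3 lysogen.

The plasmid replicates from a ColE1/pMB1-type origin and also carries an f1 origin. The catalogue lists it as high copy, although the feature table also shows the pBR322 bom region and rop, which normally moderate copy number. Selection is by ampicillin through the bla gene, which differs from the kanamycin marker usually associated with pET29. The short S-Tag, SET1 and tetracycline-resistance fragments in the table are annotated only as partial matches, probably backbone remnants.

The associated publication concerns cationic lipid-mediated protein delivery. This suggests the purified anionic fusion is intended for complexing with cationic lipids to carry active Cre into cells, where it recombines loxP sites and the GFP provides a fluorescent handle.
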