Features (pLannotate 1.2.2; 20 found; start..end, strand, type, name):
      3..27      +  protein_bind   lac operator: The lac repressor binds to the lac operator to inhibit transcription in E. coli. This inhibition can be relieved by adding lactose or isopropyl-β-D-thiogalactopyranoside (IPTG). lac repressor encoded by lacI
     42..64      +  RBS            RBS: efficient ribosome binding site from bacteriophage T7 gene 10 (Olins and Rangwala, 1989)
     80..790     +  CDS            Superfolder GFP: Superfolder GFP is a basic (constitutively fluorescent) green fluorescent protein published in 2005, derived from Aequorea victoria. It is reported to be a very rapidly-maturing weak dimer.
    880..1902    +  CDS            Cre: site-specific recombinase Cre is a site-specific recombinase from bacteriophage P1. Recombination occurs at loxP sequences.
   1949..1990    +  CDS            S-Tag (fragment): affinity and epitope tag derived from pancreatic ribonuclease A
   2020..2037    +  CDS            SET1 (fragment): solubility-enhancement tag derived from T7 phage gene 10B
   2045..2092    +  terminator     T7 terminator: transcription terminator for bacteriophage T7 RNA polymerase
   2129..2584    +  rep_origin     f1 ori (sequence partly withheld): f1 bacteriophage origin of replication; arrow indicates direction of (+) strand synthesis
   2699..3559    -  CDS            AmpR: β-lactamase; bla; confers resistance to ampicillin, carbenicillin, and related antibiotics
   3560..3652    -  promoter       AmpR promoter: bla
   3733..4321    +  rep_origin     ori: high-copy-number ColE1/pMB1/pBR322/pUC origin of replication
   4507..4649    -  misc_feature   bom: basis of mobility region from pBR322
   4751..4942    -  CDS            rop: Rop protein, which maintains plasmids at low copy number; rop
   4959..5339    +  CDS            YPB1_ECOLX: Protein predicted: Swiss-Prot protein existence level 4. From Escherichia coli.
   5401..5465    -  CDS            TcR (fragment): tetracycline efflux protein; tet; confers resistance to tetracycline
   5480..5501    -  protein_bind   CAP binding site: CAP binding activates transcription in the presence of cAMP. E. coli catabolite activator protein
   5514..6596    -  CDS            lacI: lac repressor; lacI; The lac repressor binds to the lac operator to inhibit transcription in E. coli. This inhibition can be relieved by adding lactose or isopropyl-β-D-thiogalactopyranoside (IPTG).
   6597..6674    -  promoter       lacI promoter: lacI
   6682..6961    -  CDS            TcR (fragment): tetracycline efflux protein; tet; confers resistance to tetracycline
   6987..2       +  promoter       T7 promoter (across the origin): promoter for bacteriophage T7 RNA polymerase
>Addgene plasmid #62372 | pET-(-30)GFP-9xGGS-Cre-6xHis | depositor full sequence | sequence record 106325 | pET-(-30)GFP-9xGGS-Cre-6xHis
GGGGAATTGTGAGCGGATAACAATTCCCCTCTAGAAATAATTTTGTTTAACTTTAAGAAGGAGATATACC
ATGGGTGCTAGCAAAGGTGAAGAGCTGTTTGACGGTGTAGTACCGATCTTAGTGGAATTAGACGGCGACG
TGAACGGTCACGAATTTAGCGTGCGCGGCGAGGGCGAAGGTGACGCTACCGAGGGTGAATTGACCCTGAA
GTTTATTTGCACAACAGGCGAATTACCCGTTCCGTGGCCCACCTTAGTGACCACCCTGACCTATGGCGTT
CAGTGCTTCAGTGATTACCCAGATCATATGGATCAACACGATTTTTTCAAATCAGCCATGCCTGAAGGAT
ATGTTCAAGAGCGTACAATCAGCTTCAAGGACGATGGCACCTATAAAACGCGTGCGGAAGTGAAATTTGA
AGGCGACACATTAGTAAACCGTATCGAACTGAAAGGTATCGACTTCAAAGAAGACGGCAACATTTTAGGC
CATAAGCTGGAATATAACTTTAATTCTCATGACGTGTATATTACGGCCGATAAACAGGAAAACGGTATCA
AGGCAGAATTTGAAATTCGCCATAACGTGGAGGACGGCAGCGTTCAATTAGCGGATCATTATCAACAAAA
CACGCCGATTGGTGATGGGCCTGTACTGTTACCTGACGATCACTACCTGAGCACGGAGTCAGCCCTGAGC
AAAGATCCGAACGAAGACCGCGATCACATGGTTCTGTTAGAATTCGTGACCGCTGCAGGCATTGATCATG
GAATGGACGAGCTGTACAAGACCGGTGGTAGCGGTGGTTCTGGTGGTTCTGGTGGTAGCGGCGGTAGCGG
TGGTAGCGGTGGTAGCGGTGGCAGCGGCGGTACCGCGAGCAATTTACTGACCGTACACCAAAATTTGCCT
GCATTGCCGGTCGATGCAACGAGTGATGAGGTTCGCAAGAACCTGATGGACATGTTCAGGGATCGCCAGG
CGTTTTCTGAGCATACCTGGAAAATGCTTCTGTCCGTTTGCCGGTCGTGGGCGGCATGGTGCAAGTTGAA
TAACCGGAAATGGTTTCCCGCAGAACCTGAAGATGTTCGCGATTATCTTCTATATCTTCAGGCGCGCGGT
CTGGCAGTAAAAACTATCCAGCAACATTTGGGCCAGCTAAACATGCTTCATCGTCGGTCCGGGCTGCCAC
GACCAAGTGACAGCAATGCTGTTTCACTGGTTATGCGGCGTATCCGAAAAGAAAACGTTGATGCCGGTGA
ACGTGCAAAACAGGCTCTAGCGTTCGAACGCACTGATTTCGACCAGGTTCGTTCACTCATGGAAAATAGC
GATCGCTGCCAGGATATACGTAATCTGGCATTTCTGGGGATTGCTTATAACACCCTGTTACGTATAGCCG
AAATTGCCAGGATCAGGGTTAAAGATATCTCACGTACTGACGGTGGGAGAATGTTAATCCATATTGGCAG
AACGAAAACGCTGGTTAGCACCGCAGGTGTAGAGAAGGCACTTAGCCTGGGGGTAACTAAACTGGTCGAG
CGATGGATTTCCGTCTCTGGTGTAGCTGATGATCCGAATAACTACCTGTTTTGCCGGGTCAGAAAAAATG
GTGTTGCCGCGCCATCTGCCACCAGCCAGCTATCAACTCGCGCCCTGGAAGGGATTTTTGAAGCAACTCA
TCGATTGATTTACGGCGCTAAGGATGACTCTGGTCAGAGATACCTGGCCTGGTCTGGACACAGTGCCCGT
GTCGGAGCCGCGCGAGATATGGCCCGCGCTGGAGTTTCAATACCGGAGATCATGCAAGCTGGTGGCTGGA
CCAATGTAAATATTGTCATGAACTATATCCGTAACCTGGATAGTGAAACAGGGGCAATGGTGCGCCTGCT
GGAAGATGGCGACGGCGGATCCCATCACCACCACCATCACTAATGACTCGAGTCTGGTAAAGAAACCGCT
GCTGCGAAATTTGAACGCCAGCACATGGACTCGTCTACTAGCGCAGCTTAATTAACCTAGGCTGCTGCCA
CCGCTGAGCAATAACTAGCATAACCCCTTGGGGCCTCTAAACGGGTCTTGAGGGGTTTTTTGCTGAAAGG
AGGAACTATATCCGGATTGGCGAATGGG
[124 nt withheld, positions 2129-2252]
C
[91 nt withheld, positions 2254-2344]
A
[49 nt withheld, positions 2346-2394]
CCTTTGACGTTGGAGTCCACGTTCTTT
[37 nt withheld, positions 2422-2458]
ACCCTATCTCGGTCTATTCTTTTGATTTATAAGGGATTTTGCCGATTTCGGCCTATTGGTTAAAAAATGA
GCTGATTTAACAAAAATTTAACGCGAATTTTAACAAAATATTAACGTTTACAATTTCTGGCGGCACGATG
GCATGAGATTATCAAAAAGGATCTTCACCTAGATCCTTTTAAATTAAAAATGAAGTTTTAAATCAATCTA
AAGTATATATGAGTAAACTTGGTCTGACAGTTACCAATGCTTAATCAGTGAGGCACCTATCTCAGCGATC
TGTCTATTTCGTTCATCCATAGTTGCCTGACTCCCCGTCGTGTAGATAACTACGATACGGGAGGGCTTAC
CATCTGGCCCCAGTGCTGCAATGATACCGCGAGACCCACGCTCACCGGCTCCAGATTTATCAGCAATAAA
CCAGCCAGCCGGAAGGGCCGAGCGCAGAAGTGGTCCTGCAACTTTATCCGCCTCCATCCAGTCTATTAAT
TGTTGCCGGGAAGCTAGAGTAAGTAGTTCGCCAGTTAATAGTTTGCGCAACGTTGTTGCCATTGCTACAG
GCATCGTGGTGTCACGCTCGTCGTTTGGTATGGCTTCATTCAGCTCCGGTTCCCAACGATCAAGGCGAGT
TACATGATCCCCCATGTTGTGCAAAAAAGCGGTTAGCTCCTTCGGTCCTCCGATCGTTGTCAGAAGTAAG
TTGGCCGCAGTGTTATCACTCATGGTTATGGCAGCACTGCATAATTCTCTTACTGTCATGCCATCCGTAA
GATGCTTTTCTGTGACTGGTGAGTACTCAACCAAGTCATTCTGAGAATAGTGTATGCGGCGACCGAGTTG
CTCTTGCCCGGCGTCAATACGGGATAATACCGCGCCACATAGCAGAACTTTAAAAGTGCTCATCATTGGA
AAACGTTCTTCGGGGCGAAAACTCTCAAGGATCTTACCGCTGTTGAGATCCAGTTCGATGTAACCCACTC
GTGCACCCAACTGATCTTCAGCATCTTTTACTTTCACCAGCGTTTCTGGGTGAGCAAAAACAGGAAGGCA
AAATGCCGCAAAAAAGGGAATAAGGGCGACACGGAAATGTTGAATACTCATACTCTTCCTTTTTCAATCA
TGATTGAAGCATTTATCAGGGTTATTGTCTCATGAGCGGATACATATTTGAATGTATTTAGAAAAATAAA
CAAATAGGTCATGACCAAAATCCCTTAACGTGAGTTTTCGTTCCACTGAGCGTCAGACCCCGTAGAAAAG
ATCAAAGGATCTTCTTGAGATCCTTTTTTTCTGCGCGTAATCTGCTGCTTGCAAACAAAAAAACCACCGC
TACCAGCGGTGGTTTGTTTGCCGGATCAAGAGCTACCAACTCTTTTTCCGAAGGTAACTGGCTTCAGCAG
AGCGCAGATACCAAATACTGTCCTTCTAGTGTAGCCGTAGTTAGGCCACCACTTCAAGAACTCTGTAGCA
CCGCCTACATACCTCGCTCTGCTAATCCTGTTACCAGTGGCTGCTGCCAGTGGCGATAAGTCGTGTCTTA
CCGGGTTGGACTCAAGACGATAGTTACCGGATAAGGCGCAGCGGTCGGGCTGAACGGGGGGTTCGTGCAC
ACAGCCCAGCTTGGAGCGAACGACCTACACCGAACTGAGATACCTACAGCGTGAGCTATGAGAAAGCGCC
ACGCTTCCCGAAGGGAGAAAGGCGGACAGGTATCCGGTAAGCGGCAGGGTCGGAACAGGAGAGCGCACGA
GGGAGCTTCCAGGGGGAAACGCCTGGTATCTTTATAGTCCTGTCGGGTTTCGCCACCTCTGACTTGAGCG
TCGATTTTTGTGATGCTCGTCAGGGGGGCGGAGCCTATGGAAAAACGCCAGCAACGCGGCCTTTTTACGG
TTCCTGGCCTTTTGCTGGCCTTTTGCTCACATGTTCTTTCCTGCGTTATCCCCTGATTCTGTGGATAACC
GTATTACCGCCTTTGAGTGAGCTGATACCGCTCGCCGCAGCCGAACGACCGAGCGCAGCGAGTCAGTGAG
CGAGGAAGCGGAAGAGCGCCTGATGCGGTATTTTCTCCTTACGCATCTGTGCGGTATTTCACACCGCATA
TATGGTGCACTCTCAGTACAATCTGCTCTGATGCCGCATAGTTAAGCCAGTATACACTCCGCTATCGCTA
CGTGACTGGGTCATGGCTGCGCCCCGACACCCGCCAACACCCGCTGACGCGCCCTGACGGGCTTGTCTGC
TCCCGGCATCCGCTTACAGACAAGCTGTGACCGTCTCCGGGAGCTGCATGTGTCAGAGGTTTTCACCGTC
ATCACCGAAACGCGCGAGGCAGCTGCGGTAAAGCTCATCAGCGTGGTCGTGAAGCGATTCACAGATGTCT
GCCTGTTCATCCGCGTCCAGCTCGTTGAGTTTCTCCAGAAGCGTTAATGTCTGGCTTCTGATAAAGCGGG
CCATGTTAAGGGCGGTTTTTTCCTGTTTGGTCACTGATGCCTCCGTGTAAGGGGGATTTCTGTTCATGGG
GGTAATGATACCGATGAAACGAGAGAGGATGCTCACGATACGGGTTACTGATGATGAACATGCCCGGTTA
CTGGAACGTTGTGAGGGTAAACAACTGGCGGTATGGATGCGGCGGGACCAGAGAAAAATCACTCAGGGTC
AATGCCAGCGCTTCGTTAATACAGATGTAGGTGTTCCACAGGGTAGCCAGCAGCATCCTGCGATGCAGAT
CCGGAACATAATGGTGCAGGGCGCTGACTTCCGCGTTTCCAGACTTTACGAAACACGGAAACCGAAGACC
ATTCATGTTGTTGCTCAGGTCGCAGACGTTTTGCAGCAGCAGTCGCTTCACGTTCGCTCGCGTATCGGTG
ATTCATTCTGCTAACCAGTAAGGCAACCCCGCCAGCCTAGCCGGGTCCTCAACGACAGGAGCACGATCAT
GCTAGTCATGCCCCGCGCCCACCGGAAGGAGCTGACTGGGTTGAAGGCTCTCAAGGGCATCGGTCGAGAT
CCCGGTGCCTAATGAGTGAGCTAACTTACATTAATTGCGTTGCGCTCACTGCCCGCTTTCCAGTCGGGAA
ACCTGTCGTGCCAGCTGCATTAATGAATCGGCCAACGCGCGGGGAGAGGCGGTTTGCGTATTGGGCGCCA
GGGTGGTTTTTCTTTTCACCAGTGAGACGGGCAACAGCTGATTGCCCTTCACCGCCTGGCCCTGAGAGAG
TTGCAGCAAGCGGTCCACGCTGGTTTGCCCCAGCAGGCGAAAATCCTGTTTGATGGTGGTTAACGGCGGG
ATATAACATGAGCTGTCTTCGGTATCGTCGTATCCCACTACCGAGATGTCCGCACCAACGCGCAGCCCGG
ACTCGGTAATGGCGCGCATTGCGCCCAGCGCCATCTGATCGTTGGCAACCAGCATCGCAGTGGGAACGAT
GCCCTCATTCAGCATTTGCATGGTTTGTTGAAAACCGGACATGGCACTCCAGTCGCCTTCCCGTTCCGCT
ATCGGCTGAATTTGATTGCGAGTGAGATATTTATGCCAGCCAGCCAGACGCAGACGCGCCGAGACAGAAC
TTAATGGGCCCGCTAACAGCGCGATTTGCTGGTGACCCAATGCGACCAGATGCTCCACGCCCAGTCGCGT
ACCGTCTTCATGGGAGAAAATAATACTGTTGATGGGTGTCTGGTCAGAGACATCAAGAAATAACGCCGGA
ACATTAGTGCAGGCAGCTTCCACAGCAATGGCATCCTGGTCATCCAGCGGATAGTTAATGATCAGCCCAC
TGACGCGTTGCGCGAGAAGATTGTGCACCGCCGCTTTACAGGCTTCGACGCCGCTTCGTTCTACCATCGA
CACCACCACGCTGGCACCCAGTTGATCGGCGCGAGATTTAATCGCCGCGACAATTTGCGACGGCGCGTGC
AGGGCCAGACTGGAGGTGGCAACGCCAATCAGCAACGACTGTTTGCCCGCCAGTTGTTGTGCCACGCGGT
TGGGAATGTAATTCAGCTCCGCCATCGCCGCTTCCACTTTTTCCCGCGTTTTCGCAGAAACGTGGCTGGC
CTGGTTCACCACGCGGGAAACGGTCTGATAAGAGACACCGGCATACTCTGCGACATCGTATAACGTTACT
GGTTTCACATTCACCACCCTGAATTGACTCTCTTCCGGGCGCTATCATGCCATACCGCGAAAGGTTTTGC
GCCATTCGATGGTGTCCGGGATCTCGACGCTCTCCCTTATGCGACTCCTGCATTAGGAAGCAGCCCAGTA
GTAGGTTGAGGCCGTTGAGCACCGCCGCCGCAAGGAATGGTGCATGCAAGGAGATGGCGCCCAACAGTCC
CCCGGCCACGGGGCCTGCCACCATACCCACGCCGAAACAAGCGCTCATGAGCCCGAAGTGGCGAGCCCGA
TCTTCCCCATCGGTGATGTCGGCGATATAGGCGCCAGCAACCGCACCTGTGGCGCCGGTGATGCCGGCCA
CGATGCGTCCGGCGTAGAGGATCGAGATCGATCTCGATCCCGCGAAATTAATACGACTCACTATA
