>Addgene plasmid #62372 | pET-(-30)GFP-9xGGS-Cre-6xHis | addgene partial sequence | sequence record 111806 | pBRrevBam 5'-GGTGATGTCGGCGATATAGG-3'
GCCGGCCACGATGCGTCCGGCGTAGAGGATCGAGATCGATCTCGATCCCGCGAAATTAATACGACTCACT
ATAGGGGAATTGTGAGCGGATAACAATTCCCCTCTAGAAATAATTTTGTTTAACTTTAAGAAGGAGATAT
ACCATGGGTGCTAGCAAAGGTGAAGAGCTGTTTGACGGTGTAGTACCGATCTTAGTGGAATTAGACGGCG
ACGTGAACGGTCACGAATTTAGCGTGCGCGGCGAGGGCGAAGGTGACGCTACCGAGGGTGAATTGACCCT
GAAGTTTATTTGCACAACAGGCGAATTACCCGTTCCGTGGCCCACCTTAGTGACCACCCTGACCTATGGC
GTTCAGTGCTTCAGTGATTACCCAGATCATATGGATCAACACGATTTTTTCAAATCAGCCATGCCTGAAG
GATATGTTCAAGAGCGTACAATCAGCTTCAAGGACGATGGCACCTATAAAACGCGTGCGGAAGTGAAATT
TGAAGGCGACACATTAGTAAACCGTATCGAACTGAAAGGTATCGACTTCAAAGAAGACGGCAACATTTTA
GGCCATAAGCTGGAATATAACTTTAATTCTCATGACGTGTATATTACGGCCGATAAACAGGAAAACGGTA
TCAAGGCAGAATTTGAAATTCGCCATAACGTGGAGGACGGCAGCGTTCAATTAGCGGATCATTATCAACA
AAACACGCCGATTGGTGATGGGCCTGTACTGTTACCTGACGATCACTACCTGAGCACGGAGTCAGCCCTG
AGCAAAGATCCGAACGAAGACCGCGATCACATGGTTCTGTTAGAATTCGTGACCGCTGCAGGCATTGATC
ATGGAATGGACGAGCTGTACAAGACCGGTGGTAGCGGTGGTTCTGGTGGTTCTGGTGGTAGCGGCGGT
