>Addgene plasmid #62372 | pET-(-30)GFP-9xGGS-Cre-6xHis | addgene partial sequence | sequence record 111963 | T7term 5'-GCTAGTTATTGCTCAGCGG-3'
TAGACGAGTCCATGTGCTGGCGTTCAAATTTCGCAGCAGCGGTTTCTTTACCAGACTCGAGTCATTAGTG
ATGGTGGTGGTGATGGGATCCGCCGTCGCCATCTTCCAGCAGGCGCACCATTGCCCCTGTTTCACTATCC
AGGTTACGGATATAGTTCATGACAATATTTACATTGGTCCAGCCACCAGCTTGCATGATCTCCGGTATTG
AAACTCCAGCGCGGGCCATATCTCGCGCGGCTCCGACACGGGCACTGTGTCCAGACCAGGCCAGGTATCT
CTGACCAGAGTCATCCTTAGCGCCGTAAATCAATCGATGAGTTGCTTCAAAAATCCCTTCCAGGGCGCGA
GTTGATAGCTGGCTGGTGGCAGATGGCGCGGCAACACCATTTTTTCTGACCCGGCAAAACAGGTAGTTAT
TCGGATCATCAGCTACACCAGAGACGGAAATCCATCGCTCGACCAGTTTAGTTACCCCCAGGCTAAGTGC
CTTCTCTACACCTGCGGTGCTAACCAGCGTTTTCGTTCTGCCAATATGGATTAACATTCTCCCACCGTCA
GTACGTGAGATATCTTTAACCCTGATCCTGGCAATTTCGGCTATACGTAACAGGGTGTTATAAGCAATCC
CCAGAAATGCCAGATTACGTATATCCTGGCAGCGATCGCTATTTTCCATGAGTGAACGAACCTGGTCGAA
ATCAGTGCGTTCGAACGCTAGAGCCTGTTTTGCACGTTCACCGGCATCAACGTTTTCTTTTCGGATACGC
CGCATAACCAGTGAAACAGCATTGCTGTCACTTGGTCGTGGCAGCCCGGACCGACGATGAAGCATGTTTA
GCTGGCCCAAATGTTGCTGGATAGTTT
